>Addgene plasmid #36400 | pGEX-2T Crkl | addgene partial sequence | sequence record 47801 | pGEX-5 5'-GGGCTGGCAAGCCACGTTTGGTG-3'
GACTCCTCGGACCGCTCCGCCTGGTATATGGGGCCGGTGTCTCGCCAGGAGGCGCAGACCCGGCTCCAGG
GCCAGCGCCACGGTATGTTCCTCGTCCGCGATTCTTCCACCTGCCCTGGGGACTATGTGCTGTCGGTGTC
CGAGAACTCGCGGGTCTCCCACTACATCATCAACTCGCTGCCCAACCGCCGTTTTAAGATCGGGGACCAG
GAATTTGACCATTTGCCGGCCCTGCTGGAGTTTTACAAGATCCACTACCTGGACACCACCACCCTCATCG
AGCCTGCGCCCAGGTATCCAAGCCCACCAATGGGATCTGTCTCAGCACCCAACCTGCCTACAGCAGAAGA
TAACCTGGAATATGTACGGACTCTGTATGATTTTCCTGGGAATGATGCCGAAGACCTGCCCTTTAAAAAG
GGTGAGATCCTAGTGATAATAGAGAAGCCTGAAGAACAGTGGTGGAGTGCCCGGAACAAGGATGGCCGGG
TTGGGATGATTCCTGTCCCTTATGTCGAAAAGCTTGTGAGATCCTCACCACACGGAAAGCATGGAAATAG
GAATTCCAACAGTTATGGGATCCCAGAACCTGCTCATGCATACGCTCAACCTCAGACCACAACTCCTCTA
CCTGCAGTTTCCGGTTCTCCTGGGGCAGCAATCACCCCTTTGCCATCC
