>Addgene plasmid #36400 | pGEX-2T Crkl | addgene partial sequence | sequence record 47806 | pGEX-3 5'-CCGGGAGCTGCATGTGTCAGAGG-3'
ATCGGTCAGTCAGTCACGATGAATTCCCGGGCTGCAGGAATTCTCTCTTCCTTAAGGTTCACTTCCTGTT
GTCCAAAGAAAAGCAAGATGGCAGCTAAGCCACTGCTTTGTGGAACAGCAAACATGCAGTATCTCGCCAT
GGCCTCAAGCTTTCTCTGGTGAACACGACAGAATCAGTCCCATGTACAAACGGGCAGCAATGAGAAGGAA
GACCCTTTCCACGTCAACTTCTCTCCACTTGTGTGCTTCCATCAGTATTTCCAGTTTATGATCCAAAAGA
ACTCTAAAATCGGCTACTCTTTGACAATACGACTATGATACAAACATCAGGAGGCAGCCGCTGTGTGCAT
TCCAAATGTGTGTGCGACTGCCAGTCTGCAGAAAGCTGGACTTCGGCAATGCAGTGTGACTTGCCTATGA
GAGAAAATGCTTTCCCACTTCAAAGGAGACTAGGACAGGCAGAACAACAAAGCAGCAGGAAACAGGGCAA
CAGCAATCACTCGTTTTCATCTGGGTTTTGAGGGTCAAAGATTTTGACGTGCGTAAAGGGGAAAAGCCCT
TTGCGCCCGTTCACTTCGCCTTCCCACTGGCCATTTATATTCATCCTTGTGACTTTCACGATGTCACCAA
CCTCTAATGCCAAGGCAGTCTTGTCATAAGCACAGGGTACTCTTTTCTGGATTGCTTTCGCAAAGACAGG
TCCATTCTGTGTGGATGGCAAAGGGGTGATTGCTGCCCCAGGAGAACCGGAAACTGCAGGTAGAGGAGTT
GTGGTCTGAGGTTGAGCGTATGCATGAGCAGGTTCTGGGATCCCATAACTGTTGGAATTCCTATTTCCAT
GCTTTCCGTGTGGTGAGGATCTCACAAGCTTTTCGACNTA
