[The description below was written by a language model from this plasmid's Addgene catalogue record.]
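Description:
pGEX-2T Crkl is a bacterial expression plasmid built on the pGEX-2T backbone for producing human CRKL as a glutathione S-transferase (GST) fusion protein in E. coli. It is selected with ampicillin; the record lists the copy number as unknown and provides no feature table, so the origin of replication and promoter are not explicitly documented. Vectors of the pGEX series generally drive the GST fusion from an IPTG-inducible tac promoter and carry a lacI repressor gene, and pGEX-2T in particular places a thrombin cleavage site between GST and the cloned insert, which allows the tag to be removed after purification.

The insert is a human CRKL cDNA fragment encoding amino acid residues 7–303, beginning at a 5' Taq I site in the cDNA, so the first few residues of the native protein are absent. GST is fused to the N terminus of the insert. The cloning method and the restriction sites used in the vector are not stated. CRKL is an adaptor protein composed of SH2 and SH3 domains, and the associated publication concerns its cellular interactions.

A GST-CRKL fusion of this kind is typically purified on glutathione resin and used as an affinity reagent, for example in pull-down or in vitro binding assays to identify or confirm proteins that associate with the CRKL SH2 and SH3 domains. It can also serve as a source of recombinant protein for biochemical studies. The insert junctions can be verified with the standard pGEX forward and reverse sequencing primers flanking the cloning site.
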