Addgene plasmid #36400: pGEX-2T Crkl
Depositing lab: Nora Heisterkamp. Depositing organization: Children's Hospital Los Angeles. Publication: Cellular interactions of CRKL, and SH2-SH3 adaptor protein. ten Hoeve J, Kaartinen V, Fioretos T, Haataja L, Voncken JW, Heisterkamp N, Groffen J. Cancer Res. 1994 May 15;54(10):2563-7. PubMed 8168080.
Backbone
  Vector backbone: pGEX-2T
  Vector type: Bacterial Expression
Growth in bacteria
  Bacterial resistance: Ampicillin, 100 μg/mL
  Growth temperature: 37°C
  Growth strain: DH5alpha
  Copy number: Unknown
Gene/Insert
  Gene/Insert name: Crkl
  Species: H. sapiens (human)
  Entrez Gene: CRKL
  Tag / fusion protein: GST (N terminal on insert)
  Cloning method: Unknown
  Sequencing primers: 5′ pGEX-5; 3′ pGEX-3
Terms and licenses: Academic/Nonprofit Terms; Industry Terms: Not Available to Industry
Depositor comments: Encodes amino acid residues 7-303. Insert starts at a 5' Taq I site in the human cDNA. Constructed by Johanna ten Hoeve. Refrerences: PMID 8168080, 7545163 and 9053848.
How to cite: pGEX-2T Crkl was a gift from Nora Heisterkamp (Addgene plasmid # 36400 ; http://n2t.net/addgene:36400 ; RRID:Addgene_36400)
